Addgene plasmid #30452: pCS2+MT-mSin3A
Depositing lab: Bob Eisenman. Depositing organization: Fred Hutchinson Cancer Center. Publication: The Smad transcriptional corepressor TGIF recruits mSin3. Wotton D, Knoepfler PS, Laherty CD, Eisenman RN, Massagué J. Cell Growth Differ. 2001 Sep . 12(9):457-63. PubMed 11571228.
Backbone
  Vector backbone: pCS2+MT
  Backbone size w/o insert (bp): 4354
  Vector type: Mammalian Expression
Growth in bacteria
  Bacterial resistance: Ampicillin, 100 μg/mL
  Growth temperature: 37°C
  Growth strain: DH5alpha
  Copy number: High Copy
Gene/Insert
  Gene/Insert name: Sin3A
  Species: M. musculus (mouse)
  Entrez Gene: Sin3a (a.k.a. Sin3, mKIAA4126, mSin3A)
  Tag / fusion protein: 6XMyc (N terminal on backbone)
  Cloning method: Restriction Enzyme; 5′ cloning site EcoRI (not destroyed); 3′ cloning site XbaI (not destroyed)
  Sequencing primers: 5′ SP6; 3′ M13 reverse
Terms and licenses: Academic/Nonprofit Terms; Industry Terms: Not Available to Industry
How to cite: pCS2+MT-mSin3A was a gift from Bob Eisenman (Addgene plasmid # 30452 ; http://n2t.net/addgene:30452 ; RRID:Addgene_30452)
