[The description below was written by a language model from this plasmid's Addgene catalogue record.]
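Description:
pCS2+MT-mSin3A is a mammalian expression plasmid built on the pCS2+MT backbone (about 4.35 kb without insert) that carries the mouse Sin3a coding sequence. It is maintained in E. coli as a high-copy plasmid under ampicillin selection. The record gives no feature table and does not name the promoter, polyadenylation signal or origin of replication. The pCS2+ vector family is generally known for a strong CMV-derived (simian CMV IE94) promoter and an SV40 late polyadenylation signal. It also has an SP6 promoter upstream of the cloning region, which can be used for in vitro transcription, and this is consistent with SP6 being listed as the 5′ sequencing primer.

The Sin3A insert was placed between EcoRI and XbaI sites, both of which were preserved, downstream of the six tandem Myc epitope repeats supplied by the "MT" (Myc tag) version of the backbone. The expressed product is therefore mSin3A with an N-terminal 6×Myc tag, which can be detected and immunoprecipitated with anti-Myc antibodies without a Sin3A-specific reagent. The record does not give the insert size or say whether the full-length open reading frame is present.

Sin3A is a scaffold protein of a histone deacetylase-containing corepressor complex that is recruited to DNA by sequence-specific transcription factors. The associated publication concerns recruitment of mSin3 by the Smad corepressor TGIF. This suggests the plasmid was used for transient expression of tagged mSin3A in cultured cells, for example in co-immunoprecipitation and transcriptional repression assays that examine corepressor interactions.
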