>Addgene plasmid #30452 | pCS2+MT-mSin3A | addgene partial sequence | sequence record 35343 | 30452 with SP6
ATCGATTTAAAGCTATGGAGCAAAAGCTCATTTCTGAAGAGGACTTGAATGAAATGGAGCAAAAGCTCAT
TTCTGAAGAGGACTTGAATGAAATGGAGCAAAAGCTCATTTCTGAAGAGGACTTGAATGAAATGGAGCAA
AAGCTCATTTCTGAAGAGGACTTGAATGAAATGGAGCAAAAGCTCATTTCTGAAGAGGACTTGAATGAAA
TGGAGAGCTTGGGCGACCTCACCATGGAGCAAAAGCTCATTTCTGAAGAGGACTTGAATTCCATGAAGCG
ACGGTTGGATGACCAGGAATCACCAGTGTATGCAGCCCAGCAGCGAAGGATTCCTGGGAGCACAGAGGCT
TTTTCTCACCAGCACCGGGTCCTTGCCCCGGCCCCTCCTGTGTATGAAGCAGTGTCTGAGACCATGCAGT
CAGCTACAGGCATTCAGTACTCAGTGGCACCCAACTACCAGGTTTCAGCTGTGCCACAAAGTTCTGGCAG
TCATGGGCCCGCCATAGCAGCAGTTCATAGCAGCCATCATCACCCAACAGCTGTCCAGCCTCATGGAGGC
CAGGTGGTCCAGAGCCATGCCCACCCAGCACCACCAGTTGCACCAGTACAGGGACAGCAGCAGTTTCAGA
GGCTCAAGGTGGAAGACGCCCTGTCCTATCTTGACCAGGTGAAACTGCAGTTCGGTAGTCAGCCTCAGGT
CTACAATGATTTCCTTGACATCATGAAGGAATTTAAATCTCAGAGCATTGATACTCCAGGAGTGATTAGC
CGAGTGTCCCAGCTATTTAAAGGCCACCCTGATCTGATCATGGGCTTTAACACCTTCTTGCCTCCTGGCT
ACAAA
