>Addgene plasmid #30452 | pCS2+MT-mSin3A | addgene partial sequence | sequence record 94637 | M13-Rev 5'-CAGGAAACAGCTATGACC-3'
ACAAAAGCTGGGTACCGGGCCCAATGCATTGGCGCCGCGGCCGCGAATTAAAAAACCTCCCACACCTCCC
CCTGAACCTGAAACATAAAATGAATGCAATTGTTGTTGTTAACTTGTTTATTGCAGCTTATAATGGTTAC
AAATAAAGCAATAGCATCACAAATTTCACAAATAAAGCATTTTTTTCACTGCATTCTAGTTGTGGTTTGT
CCAAACTCATCAATGTATCTTATCATGTCTGGATCTACGTAATACGACTCACTATAGTTCTAGAGGATCT
GGAGGAAAAAATTATGAATTCCTCGAGATTTACCCTGGCTTACACGCTCATGGGACTGATGAGCTCTGAG
TAGAGCAGTTCTCCGGTACATGTAGTCCTCCGATTTGATCACATATACCATCTTATAGGAGTTCAGCTTG
AACCTACACTCCAGCTTATCCAGGCTCTCTACATTTTCCATGGTCTTCTTGCTGTTTCCTTCTTTCCCTT
CTTTTTCCTGTTGCTCTCGACCACGTTGACACTTCCGGATACGCCGCAAATTCCTTGGGAGAAATACTGG
TTTCTGTGCCAGATGTTCTCGAAGTTCAGGAGAAGTAGTATCAGAACTCATATATCGCTCCACGTAGTCT
GACCAACGCTCTGCTTCCACGGGGTCATCTGAGTTCTCCTCTTCTGTGTCCAGGAGCTCAACAGTCAGCT
GAACTTGACCTTGACTTTGAATGAACATTAGCTTGAAGCAGTTCTCGTCTGACATAAGCTGCTCTGCCTT
CCGCTGGTATGCTGACTCCAGAAGGCTCCTTGAAGTCTGACTGTTGAGCTGGCCTCCCGTGGCTCCGTTA
TTGTTTTCTGCCAAGTAA
